Addgene plasmid #36746: TAL2320
Depositing lab: Keith Joung. Depositing organization: Massachusetts General Hospital. Publication: FLASH assembly of TALENs for high-throughput genome editing. Reyon D, Tsai SQ, Khayter C, Foden JA, Sander JD, Joung JK. Nat Biotechnol. 2012 Apr 8. doi: 10.1038/nbt.2170. PubMed 22484455.
Backbone
  Vector backbone: JDS71
  Backbone manufacturer: Joung lab (Addgene Plasmid # 32287)
  Backbone size w/o insert (bp): 6447
  Vector type: Mammalian, T7 for in vitro mRNA synthesis
Growth in bacteria
  Bacterial resistance: Ampicillin, 100 μg/mL
  Growth temperature: 37°C
  Growth strain: XL1 Blue
  Copy number: High Copy
Gene/Insert
  Gene/Insert name: FLT4-TALEN_Left (alt name: FLT4)
  Species: H. sapiens (human)
  Insert size (bp): 1640
  Entrez Gene: Flt4 (a.k.a. Chy, Flt-4, VEGFR-3, VEGFR3)
  Promoter: CMV
  Tag / fusion protein: 3X Flag (N terminal on backbone); WT FOKI (C terminal on backbone)
  Cloning method: Restriction Enzyme; 5′ cloning site BsmBI (destroyed during cloning); 3′ cloning site BsmBI (destroyed during cloning)
  Sequencing primers: 5′ CMV-F; 3′ BGH-rev
Terms and licenses: Academic/Nonprofit Terms; Industry Terms: Not Available to Industry
Depositor comments: Target binding site: TGCAGCGGGGCGCCGCGC It is strongly recommended that users perform a diagnostic digest to verify this plasmid prior to use. For example, a double digest of the plasmid with BamHI and KpnI should result in two bands at 2.2kb and 5.9kb.
How to cite: TAL2320 was a gift from Keith Joung (Addgene plasmid # 36746 ; http://n2t.net/addgene:36746 ; RRID:Addgene_36746)
