[The description below was written by a language model from this plasmid's Addgene catalogue record.]
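Description:
TAL2320 is a mammalian expression plasmid encoding the left half of a TALEN pair directed against the human FLT4 gene (also known as VEGFR-3). It is built on the JDS71 backbone, a roughly 6.4 kb TALEN receiver vector, into which a 1,640 bp array of TAL effector repeats was inserted through BsmBI sites that were destroyed during cloning. The repeat array was produced by the FLASH assembly method, a high-throughput approach for building custom TALENs, and it specifies recognition of a defined 18-nucleotide half-site in FLT4. The plasmid is maintained at high copy in E. coli under ampicillin selection. The record does not state the origin of replication, and no feature table is provided.

The backbone supplies the parts that flank the repeat array, so the finished open reading frame carries an N-terminal 3X FLAG tag for detection and a C-terminal wild-type FokI nuclease domain. A CMV promoter drives expression in transfected mammalian cells. The vector type also lists a T7 promoter, which allows in vitro transcription of TALEN mRNA for direct delivery. Use of a BGH reverse sequencing primer suggests a BGH polyadenylation region downstream of the insert.

Because FokI cleaves only as a dimer, this construct is intended to be used with the matching right-hand FLT4 TALEN. The two monomers bind opposing half-sites so that their nuclease domains dimerise across the spacer and make a double-strand break. Repair of that break can generate indel mutations or support targeted editing at the endogenous FLT4 locus in human cells.
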