>Addgene plasmid #36746 | TAL2320 | depositor partial sequence | sequence record 45939 | TAL2320 sequence 1640 bps
GAACCTGACCCCAGACCAGGTAGTCGCAATCGCGAACAATAATGGGGGAAAGCAAGCCCTGGAAACCGTG
CAAAGGTTGTTGCCGGTCCTTTGTCAAGACCACGGCCTTACACCGGAGCAAGTCGTGGCCATTGCATCCC
ACGACGGTGGCAAACAGGCTCTTGAGACGGTTCAGAGACTTCTCCCAGTTCTCTGTCAAGCCCACGGGCT
GACTCCCGATCAAGTTGTAGCGATTGCGTCGAACATTGGAGGGAAACAAGCATTGGAGACTGTCCAACGG
CTCCTTCCCGTGTTGTGTCAAGCCCACGGTTTGACGCCTGCACAAGTGGTCGCCATCGCCAACAACAACG
GCGGTAAGCAGGCGCTGGAAACAGTACAGCGCCTGCTGCCTGTACTGTGCCAGGATCATGGACTGACCCC
AGACCAGGTAGTCGCAATCGCGTCACATGACGGGGGAAAGCAAGCCCTGGAAACCGTGCAAAGGTTGTTG
CCGGTCCTTTGTCAAGACCACGGCCTTACACCGGAGCAAGTCGTGGCCATTGCAAATAATAACGGTGGCA
AACAGGCTCTTGAGACGGTTCAGAGACTTCTCCCAGTTCTCTGTCAAGCCCACGGGCTGACTCCCGATCA
AGTTGTAGCGATTGCGAATAACAATGGAGGGAAACAAGCATTGGAGACTGTCCAACGGCTCCTTCCCGTG
TTGTGTCAAGCCCACGGTTTGACGCCTGCACAAGTGGTCGCCATCGCCAACAACAACGGCGGTAAGCAGG
CGCTGGAAACAGTACAGCGCCTGCTGCCTGTACTGTGCCAGGATCATGGACTGACCCCAGACCAGGTAGT
CGCAATCGCGAACAATAATGGGGGAAAGCAAGCCCTGGAAACCGTGCAAAGGTTGTTGCCGGTCCTTTGT
CAAGACCACGGCCTTACACCGGAGCAAGTCGTGGCCATTGCATCCCACGACGGTGGCAAACAGGCTCTTG
AGACGGTTCAGAGACTTCTCCCAGTTCTCTGTCAAGCCCACGGGCTGACTCCCGATCAAGTTGTAGCGAT
TGCGAATAACAATGGAGGGAAACAAGCATTGGAGACTGTCCAACGGCTCCTTCCCGTGTTGTGTCAAGCC
CACGGTTTGACGCCTGCACAAGTGGTCGCCATCGCCAGCCATGATGGCGGTAAGCAGGCGCTGGAAACAG
TACAGCGCCTGCTGCCTGTACTGTGCCAGGATCATGGACTGACCCCAGACCAGGTAGTCGCAATCGCGTC
ACATGACGGGGGAAAGCAAGCCCTGGAAACCGTGCAAAGGTTGTTGCCGGTCCTTTGTCAAGACCACGGC
CTTACACCGGAGCAAGTCGTGGCCATTGCAAATAATAACGGTGGCAAACAGGCTCTTGAGACGGTTCAGA
GACTTCTCCCAGTTCTCTGTCAAGCCCACGGGCTGACTCCCGATCAAGTTGTAGCGATTGCGTCGCATGA
CGGAGGGAAACAAGCATTGGAGACTGTCCAACGGCTCCTTCCCGTGTTGTGTCAAGCCCACGGTTTGACG
CCTGCACAAGTGGTCGCCATCGCCAACAACAACGGCGGTAAGCAGGCGCTGGAAACAGTACAGCGCCTGC
TGCCTGTACTGTGCCAGGATCATGGACTGA
