>Addgene plasmid #36746 | TAL2320 | addgene partial sequence | sequence record 48017 | CMV-F 5'-CGCAAATGGGCGGTAGGCGTG-3'
ACTAGAGAACCCACTGCTTACTGGCTTATCGAAATTAATACGACTCACTATAGGGAGACCCAAGCTGGCT
AGCACCATGGACTACAAAGACCATGACGGTGATTATAAAGATCATGACATCGATTACAAGGATGACGATG
ACAAGATGGCCCCCAAGAAGAAGAGGAAGGTGGGCATTCACCGCGGGGTACCTATGGTGGACTTGAGGAC
ACTCGGTTATTCGCAACAGCAACAGGAGAAAATCAAGCCTAAGGTCAGGAGCACCGTCGCGCAACACCAC
GAGGCGCTTGTGGGGCATGGCTTCACTCATGCGCATATTGTCGCGCTTTCACAGCACCCTGCGGCGCTTG
GGACGGTGGCTGTCAAATACCAAGATATGATTGCGGCCCTGCCCGAAGCCACGCACGAGGCAATTGTAGG
GGTCGGTAAACAGTGGTCGGGAGCGCGAGCACTTGAGGCGCTGCTGACTGTGGCGGGTGAGCTTAGGGGG
CCTCCGCTCCAGCTCGACACCGGGCAGCTGCTGAAGATCGCGAAGAGAGGGGGAGTAACAGCGGTAGAGG
CAGTGCACGCCTGGCGCAATGCGCTCACCGGGGCCCCCTTGAACCTGACCCCAGACCAGGTAGTCGCAAT
CGCGAACAATAATGGGGGAAAGCAAGCCCTGGAAACCGTGCAAAGGTTGTTGCCGGTCCTTTGTCAAGAC
CACGGCCTTACACCGGAGCAAGTCGTGGCCATTGCATCCCACGACGGTGGCAAACAGGCTCTTGAGACGG
TTCAGAGACTTCTCCCAGTTCTCTGTCAAGCCCACGGGCTGACTCCCGATCAAGTTGTAGCGATTGCGTC
GAACATTGGA
